>Addgene plasmid #100487 | pCMV_mEm_4GS_LF82_757 | addgene full sequence | sequence record 210683 | Addgene NGS Result
TGAACCGTCAGATCGCCTGGAGACGCCATCCACGCTGTTTTGACCTCCATAGAAGACACCGGGACCGATC
CAGCCTCCGGACTCTAGAGGATCCGGTACTAGAGGAACTGAAAAACCAGAAAGTTAACTGGTAAGTTTAG
TCTTTTTGTCTTTTATTTCAGGTCCCGGATCCGGTGGTGGTGCAAATCAAAGAACTGCTCCTCAGTGGAT
GTTGCCTTTACTTCTAGGCCTGTACGGAAGTGTTACTTCTGCTCTAAAAGCTGCGGAATTGTACCCGCGG
GCCCACCATGGTGAGCAAGGGCGAGGAGCTGTTCACCGGGGTGGTGCCCATCCTGGTCGAGCTGGACGGC
GACGTAAACGGCCACAAGTTCAGCGTGTCCGGCGAGGGCGAGGGCGATGCCACCTACGGCAAGCTGACCC
TGAAGTTCATCTGCACCACCGGCAAGCTGCCCGTGCCCTGGCCCACCCTCGTGACCACCTTGACCTACGG
CGTGCAGTGCTTCGCCCGCTACCCCGACCACATGAAGCAGCACGACTTCTTCAAGTCCGCCATGCCCGAA
GGCTACGTCCAGGAGCGCACCATCTTCTTCAAGGACGACGGCAACTACAAGACCCGCGCCGAGGTGAAGT
TCGAGGGCGACACCCTGGTGAACCGCATCGAGCTGAAGGGCATCGACTTCAAGGAGGACGGCAACATCCT
GGGGCACAAGCTGGAGTACAACTACAACAGCCACAAGGTCTATATCACCGCCGACAAGCAGAAGAACGGC
ATCAAGGTGAACTTCAAGACCCGCCACAACATCGAGGACGGCAGCGTGCAGCTCGCCGACCACTACCAGC
AGAACACCCCCATCGGCGACGGCCCCGTGCTGCTGCCCGACAACCACTACCTGAGCACCCAGTCCAAGCT
GAGCAAAGACCCCAACGAGAAGCGCGATCACATGGTCCTGCTGGAGTTCGTGACCGCCGCCGGGATCACT
CTCGGCATGGACGAGCTGTACAAGCGAATTGGTGGAGGGGGCGGTTCCGGTGGCGGAGGTTCCCGAATTC
GTCGACGGAGATCTGATATGGCCGGGCAGTGGGGATGTTTAGCCGGTTGCCAAACGAGTAAAAGAGAAGG
AATTCATGGTGATGAAATGATCAATCTGCTGTTATTTCACGCTATCAATGCACTTTTGGCTGTTTTTCAG
GCAAACAAACAAATTAGGGGTTTACACGCCGCATCGGGATGTTTATGAATCGGTACCCTCGAGAAGCTTG
CGGCCGCGGGGATCCAGACATGATAAGATACATTGATGAGTTTGGACAAACCACAACTAGAATGCAGTGA
AAAAAATGCTTTATTTGTGAAATTTGTGATGCTATTGCTTTATTTGTAACCATTATAAGCTGCAATAAAC
AAGTTAACAACAACAATTGCATTCATTTTATGTTTCAGGTTCAGGGGGAGGTGTGGGAGGTTTTTTCGGA
TCCTCTAGAGTCGATCTGCAGGCATGCTAGCTTGGCGTAATCATGGTCATAGCTGTTTCCTGTGTGAAAT
TGTTATCCGCTCACAATTCCACACAACATACGAGCCGGAAGCATAAAGTGTAAAGCCTGGGGTGCCTAAT
GAGTGAGCTAACTCACATTAATTGCGTTGCGCTCACTGCCCGCTTTCCAGTCGGGAAACCTGTCGTGCCA
GCTGCATTAATGAATCGGCCAACGCGCGGGGAGAGGCGGTTTGCGTATTGGGCGCTCTTCCGCTTCCTCG
CTCACTGACTCGCTGCGCTCGGTCGTTCGGCTGCGGCGAGCGGTATCAGCTCACTCAAAGGCGGTAATAC
GGTTATCCACAGAATCAGGGGATAACGCAGGAAAGAACATGTGAGCAAAAGGCCAGCAAAAGGCCAGGAA
CCGTAAAAAGGCCGCGTTGCTGGCGTTTTTCCATAGGCTCCGCCCCCCTGACGAGCATCACAAAAATCGA
CGCTCAAGTCAGAGGTGGCGAAACCCGACAGGACTATAAAGATACCAGGCGTTTCCCCCTGGAAGCTCCC
TCGTGCGCTCTCCTGTTCCGACCCTGCCGCTTACCGGATACCTGTCCGCCTTTCTCCCTTCGGGAAGCGT
GGCGCTTTCTCATAGCTCACGCTGTAGGTATCTCAGTTCGGTGTAGGTCGTTCGCTCCAAGCTGGGCTGT
GTGCACGAACCCCCCGTTCAGCCCGACCGCTGCGCCTTATCCGGTAACTATCGTCTTGAGTCCAACCCGG
TAAGACACGACTTATCGCCACTGGCAGCAGCCACTGGTAACAGGATTAGCAGAGCGAGGTATGTAGGCGG
TGCTACAGAGTTCTTGAAGTGGTGGCCTAACTACGGCTACACTAGAAGAACAGTATTTGGTATCTGCGCT
CTGCTGAAGCCAGTTACCTTCGGAAAAAGAGTTGGTAGCTCTTGATCCGGCAAACAAACCACCGCTGGTA
GCGGTGGTTTTTTTGTTTGCAAGCAGCAGATTACGCGCAGAAAAAAAGGATCTCAAGAAGATCCTTTGAT
CTTTTCTACGGGGTCTGACGCTCAGTGGAACGAAAACTCACGTTAAGGGATTTTGGTCATGAGATTATCA
AAAAGGATCTTCACCTAGATCCTTTTAAATTAAAAATGAAGTTTTAAATCAATCTAAAGTATATATGAGT
AAACTTGGTCTGACAGTTACCAATGCTTAATCAGTGAGGCACCTATCTCAGCGATCTGTCTATTTCGTTC
ATCCATAGTTGCCTGACTCCCCGTCGTGTAGATAACTACGATACGGGAGGGCTTACCATCTGGCCCCAGT
GCTGCAATGATACCGCGAGACCCACGCTCACCGGCTCCAGATTTATCAGCAATAAACCAGCCAGCCGGAA
GGGCCGAGCGCAGAAGTGGTCCTGCAACTTTATCCGCCTCCATCCAGTCTATTAATTGTTGCCGGGAAGC
TAGAGTAAGTAGTTCGCCAGTTAATAGTTTGCGCAACGTTGTTGCCATTGCTACAGGCATCGTGGTGTCA
CGCTCGTCGTTTGGTATGGCTTCATTCAGCTCCGGTTCCCAACGATCAAGGCGAGTTACATGATCCCCCA
TGTTGTGCAAAAAAGCGGTTAGCTCCTTCGGTCCTCCGATCGTTGTCAGAAGTAAGTTGGCCGCAGTGTT
ATCACTCATGGTTATGGCAGCACTGCATAATTCTCTTACTGTCATGCCATCCGTAAGATGCTTTTCTGTG
ACTGGTGAGTACTCAACCAAGTCATTCTGAGAATAGTGTATGCGGCGACCGAGTTGCTCTTGCCCGGCGT
CAATACGGGATAATACCGCGCCACATAGCAGAACTTTAAAAGTGCTCATCATTGGAAAACGTTCTTCGGG
GCGAAAACTCTCAAGGATCTTACCGCTGTTGAGATCCAGTTCGATGTAACCCACTCGTGCACCCAACTGA
TCTTCAGCATCTTTTACTTTCACCAGCGTTTCTGGGTGAGCAAAAACAGGAAGGCAAAATGCCGCAAAAA
AGGGAATAAGGGCGACACGGAAATGTTGAATACTCATACTCTTCCTTTTTCAATATTATTGAAGCATTTA
TCAGGGTTATTGTCTCATGAGCGGATACATATTTGAATGTATTTAGAAAAATAAACAAATAGGGGTTCCG
CGCACATTTCCCCGAAAAGTGCCACCTGACGTCTAAGAAACCATTATTATCATGACATTAACCTATAAAA
ATAGGCGTATCACGAGGCCCTTTCGTCTCGCGCGTTTCGGTGATGACGGTGAAAACCTCTGACACATGCA
GCTCCCGGAGACGGTCACAGCTTGTCTGTAAGCGGATGCCGGGAGCAGACAAGCCCGTCAGGGCGCGTCA
GCGGGTGTTGGCGGGTGTCGGGGCTGGCTTAACTATGCGGCATCAGAGCAGATTGTACTGAGAGTGCACC
ATATGCGGTGTGAAATACCGCACAGATGCGTAAGGAGAAAATACCGCATCAGGCGCCATTCGCCATTCAG
GCTGCGCAACTGTTGGGAAGGGCGATCGGTGCGGGCCTCTTCGCTATTACGCCAGCTGGCGAAAGGGGGA
TGTGCTGCAAGGCGATTAAGTTGGGTAACGCCAGGGTTTTCCCAGTCACGACGTTGTAAAACGACGGCCA
GTGAGTTCGAGCTTGCATGCCTGCAGGTCGTTACATAACTTACGGTAAATGGCCCGCCTGGCTGACCGCC
CAACGACCCCCGCCCATTGACGTCAATAATGACGTATGTTCCCATAGTAACGCCAATAGGGACTTTCCAT
TGACGTCAATGGGTGGAGTATTTACGGTAAACTGCCCACTTGGCAGTACATCAAGTGTATCATATGCCAA
GTACGCCCCCTATTGACGTCAATGACGGTAAATGGCCCGCCTGGCATTATGCCCAGTACATGACCTTATG
GGACTTTCCTACTTGGCAGTACATCTACGTATTAGTCATCGCTATTACCATGGTGATGCGGTTTTGGCAG
TACATCAATGGGCGTGGATAGCGGTTTGACTCACGGGGATTTCCAAGTCTCCACCCCATTGACGTCAATG
GGAGTTTGTTTTGGCACCAAAATCAACGGGACTTTCCAAAATGTCGTAACAACTCCGCCCCATTGACGCA
AATGGGCGGTAGGCGTGTACGGTGGGAGGTCTATATAAGCAGAGCTCGTTTAG
Features (pLannotate 1.2.2; 17 found; start..end, strand, type, name):
      1..22      +  promoter       TRE3GV promoter (fragment): 3rd-generation Tet-responsive promoter that can be activated by binding of Tet-On® 3G, optimized for retroviral and lentiviral vectors
    131..227     +  intron         SV40 intron: modified SV40 intron with splice donor and acceptor sites
    288..1004    +  CDS            mEmerald: mEmerald is a basic (constitutively fluorescent) green fluorescent protein published in 1998, derived from Aequorea victoria. It is reported to be a very rapidly-maturing monomer with moderate acid sensitivity.
   1271..1405    -  polyA_signal   SV40 poly(A) signal: SV40 polyadenylation signal
   1540..1556    -  protein_bind   lac operator: The lac repressor binds to the lac operator to inhibit transcription in E. coli. This inhibition can be relieved by adding lactose or isopropyl-β-D-thiogalactopyranoside (IPTG). lac repressor encoded by lacI
   1564..1594    -  promoter       lac promoter: promoter for the E. coli lac operon
   1609..1630    -  protein_bind   CAP binding site: CAP binding activates transcription in the presence of cAMP. E. coli catabolite activator protein
   1643..1735    -  CDS            lacI (fragment): lac repressor; lacI; The lac repressor binds to the lac operator to inhibit transcription in E. coli. This inhibition can be relieved by adding lactose or isopropyl-β-D-thiogalactopyranoside (IPTG).
   1918..2506    -  rep_origin     ori: high-copy-number ColE1/pMB1/pBR322/pUC origin of replication
   2677..3537    -  CDS            AmpR: β-lactamase; bla; confers resistance to ampicillin, carbenicillin, and related antibiotics
   3538..3642    -  promoter       AmpR promoter: bla
   3737..3772    +  CDS            rop (fragment): Rop protein, which maintains plasmids at low copy number; rop
   3874..3973    +  misc_feature   bom (fragment): basis of mobility region from pBR322
   3979..4134    -  CDS            lacZα (fragment): LacZα fragment of β-galactosidase; lacZ fragment
   4140..4160    -  misc_feature   MCS (fragment): pUC18/19 multiple cloning site
   4159..4462    +  enhancer       CMV enhancer: human cytomegalovirus immediate early enhancer
   4463..4666    +  promoter       CMV promoter: human cytomegalovirus (CMV) immediate early promoter
