[The description below was written by a language model from this plasmid's Addgene catalogue record and pLannotate feature annotations shown in this document.]
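Description:
pCMV_mEm_4GS_LF82_757 is a mammalian expression plasmid built on a pCMV backbone that produces a short coding sequence from E. coli strain LF82, LF82_757, as a fusion to the green fluorescent protein mEmerald. It is propagated in E. coli as a high-copy plasmid through a ColE1/pUC-type origin and selected with ampicillin via the β-lactamase gene and its own promoter. The remaining bacterial annotations (lac promoter and operator, CAP site, and fragments of lacI, lacZα, rop, bom and a pUC polylinker) are cloning-vector remnants with no role in the mammalian cassette. The record lists no mammalian selection marker, which fits use by transient transfection.

The expression unit spans the numbering origin of the circular sequence. The human CMV immediate-early enhancer and promoter drive transcription through a modified SV40 intron, which supplies splice donor and acceptor sites that generally improve mRNA processing, into the mEmerald open reading frame. The brief TRE3GV promoter hit at the start of the record is only a 22-nucleotide fragment adjoining the CMV promoter, so it probably reflects shared core promoter sequence, not a Tet-responsive element. mEmerald sits at the N terminus of the fusion. The "4GS" in the name suggests a glycine-serine linker joining it to the insert, though the record does not describe one. The 171 bp LF82_757 insert, introduced by ligation-independent cloning, is not annotated in the feature table but would lie in the gap between mEmerald and the SV40 polyadenylation signal that terminates the transcript.

The construct belongs to a collection made for an imaging screen in which candidate bacterial effectors were expressed exogenously in HeLa cells, with the fluorescent tag reporting expression and subcellular localisation alongside cellular phenotypes.
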