Addgene plasmid #100487: pCMV_mEm_4GS_LF82_757
Purpose: Mammalian expression of E. coli LF82_757 CDS fused to mEmerald
Depositing lab: Alan Huett. Depositing organization: University of Nottingham. Publication: A multi-phenotypic imaging screen to identify bacterial effectors by exogenous expression in a HeLa cell line. Collins A, Huett A. Sci Data. 2018 May 15;5:180081. doi: 10.1038/sdata.2018.81. PubMed 29762554.
Backbone
  Vector backbone: pCMV
  Backbone size w/o insert (bp): 4502
  Vector type: Mammalian Expression
Growth in bacteria
  Bacterial resistance: Ampicillin, 100 μg/mL
  Growth temperature: 37°C
  Growth strain: XL1 Blue
  Copy number: High Copy
Gene/Insert
  Gene/Insert name: LF82_757
  Insert size (bp): 171
  Promoter: CMV
  Tag / fusion protein: mEmerald (N terminal on backbone)
  Cloning method: Ligation Independent Cloning
  Sequencing primers: 5′ ACTTCTGCTCTAAAAGCTGCGG; 3′ CACTGCATTCTAGTTGTGGTTTGTC
Terms and licenses: Academic/Nonprofit Terms; Industry Terms: Not Available to Industry
How to cite: pCMV_mEm_4GS_LF82_757 was a gift from Alan Huett (Addgene plasmid # 100487 ; http://n2t.net/addgene:100487 ; RRID:Addgene_100487)
